Addgene plasmid #77446: ITK gRNA (BRDN0001149309)
Purpose: 3rd generation lentiviral gRNA plasmid targeting human ITK
Depositing lab: John Doench & David Root. Depositing organization: Broad Institute. Publication: Optimized sgRNA design to maximize activity and minimize off-target effects of CRISPR-Cas9. Doench JG, Fusi N, Sullender M, Hegde M, Vaimberg EW, Donovan KF, Smith I, Tothova Z, Wilen C, Orchard R, Virgin HW, Listgarten J, Root DE. Nat Biotechnol. 2016 Jan 18. doi: 10.1038/nbt.3437. PubMed 26780180.
Backbone
  Vector backbone: lentiGuide-Puro
  Backbone manufacturer: Zhang Lab (Addgene plasmid # 52963)
  Vector type: Mammalian Expression, Lentiviral, CRISPR
  Selectable markers: Puromycin
Growth in bacteria
  Bacterial resistance: Ampicillin, 100 μg/mL
  Growth temperature: 37°C
  Growth strain: DH5alpha
  Copy number: High Copy
Gene/Insert
  Gene/Insert name: ITK (alt names: ITK; NM_005546.3)
  gRNA/shRNA sequence: ATACTTTGAAGATCGTCATG
  Species: H. sapiens (human)
  Entrez Gene: ITK (a.k.a. EMT, LPFS1, LYK, PSCTK2)
  Promoter: hU6
  Cloning method: Unknown
  Sequencing primers: 5′ U6-F; 3′ pS2-R
Terms and licenses: Academic/Nonprofit Terms; Industry Terms: Not Available to Industry
Depositor comments: The gRNA was designed to target the following Genbank reference sequence(s): NM_005546.3. Note that this plasmid does NOT contain Cas9. It should be used in conjunction with lentiCas9-Blast (Addgene #52962) or otherwise with cell lines already expressing Cas9. Browse the full kinome gRNA library at http://www.addgene.org/pooled-library/broadgpp-human-kinome/ or visit http://www.broadinstitute.org/rnai/public/ for detailed protocols and information.
How to cite: ITK gRNA (BRDN0001149309) was a gift from John Doench & David Root (Addgene plasmid # 77446 ; http://n2t.net/addgene:77446 ; RRID:Addgene_77446)
