[The description below was written by a language model from this plasmid's Addgene catalogue record and pLannotate feature annotations shown in this document.]
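Description:
ITK gRNA (BRDN0001149309) is a third-generation lentiviral guide RNA plasmid built on the lentiGuide-Puro backbone and designed to direct CRISPR-Cas9 cutting of the human ITK gene, with the guide designed against the reference transcript NM_005546.3. The 8.3 kb plasmid is propagated in E. coli at high copy from a ColE1/pUC-type origin under ampicillin selection (AmpR, β-lactamase). It also carries an f1 origin, an SV40 origin and poly(A) signal, and lac-region remnants from the parental cloning vector.

The lentiviral transfer cassette starts with an RSV promoter fused to a truncated HIV-1 5' LTR, which makes genomic RNA production Tat-independent. It is followed by the Ψ packaging signal with a partial gag sequence and the Rev response element for Rev-dependent nuclear export. The cassette ends in a self-inactivating ΔU3 3' LTR. Within it, a human U6 RNA polymerase III promoter drives the ITK-specific spacer joined to the Streptococcus pyogenes gRNA scaffold. A cPPT/CTS element downstream of the scaffold aids nuclear import of the provirus. A separate EF-1α promoter with its intron A then expresses puromycin N-acetyltransferase, allowing selection of transduced mammalian cells. A WPRE after the marker enhances transcript expression.

The plasmid does not encode Cas9, so it must be paired with a separate Cas9 vector such as lentiCas9-Blast or used in cells that already express Cas9. It belongs to a set of guides targeting the human kinome, designed with optimized rules for on-target activity and reduced off-target effects. It is suited to knocking out ITK in human cells by lentiviral delivery.
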