Features (pLannotate 1.2.2; 29 found; start..end, strand, type, name):
     14..80      +  CDS            small t antigen (fragment): SV40 (simian virus 40) small t antigen
    106..317     +  promoter       EF-1α core promoter: core promoter for human elongation factor EF-1α
    318..1256    +  intron         EF-1α intron A: intron upstream of the start codon of human EF-1α
   1278..1877    +  CDS            PuroR (fragment): puromycin N-acetyltransferase; pac from Streptomyces; confers resistance to puromycin
   1893..2481    +  misc_feature   WPRE: woodchuck hepatitis virus posttranscriptional regulatory element
   2532..2551    +  misc_feature   cPPT/CTS (fragment): central polypurine tract and central termination sequence of HIV-1
   2553..2786    +  LTR            3' LTR (ΔU3): self-inactivating 3' long terminal repeat (LTR) from HIV-1
   2864..2985    +  polyA_signal   SV40 poly(A) signal: SV40 polyadenylation signal
   3025..3160    +  rep_origin     SV40 ori: SV40 origin of replication
   3181..3199    -  promoter       T7 promoter: promoter for bacteriophage T7 RNA polymerase
   3207..3362    +  CDS            lacZα (fragment): LacZα fragment of β-galactosidase; lacZ fragment
   3367..3795    +  rep_origin     f1 ori (sequence partly withheld): f1 bacteriophage origin of replication; arrow indicates direction of (+) strand synthesis
   3848..3952    +  promoter       AmpR promoter: bla
   3953..4813    +  CDS            AmpR: β-lactamase; bla; confers resistance to ampicillin, carbenicillin, and related antibiotics
   4984..5572    +  rep_origin     ori: high-copy-number ColE1/pMB1/pBR322/pUC origin of replication
   5755..5847    +  CDS            lacI (fragment): lac repressor; lacI; The lac repressor binds to the lac operator to inhibit transcription in E. coli. This inhibition can be relieved by adding lactose or isopropyl-β-D-thiogalactopyranoside (IPTG).
   5860..5881    +  protein_bind   CAP binding site: CAP binding activates transcription in the presence of cAMP. E. coli catabolite activator protein
   5896..5926    +  promoter       lac promoter: promoter for the E. coli lac operon
   5934..5950    +  protein_bind   lac operator: The lac repressor binds to the lac operator to inhibit transcription in E. coli. This inhibition can be relieved by adding lactose or isopropyl-β-D-thiogalactopyranoside (IPTG). lac repressor encoded by lacI
   5995..6013    +  promoter       T3 promoter: promoter for bacteriophage T3 RNA polymerase
   6041..6267    +  promoter       RSV promoter: Rous sarcoma virus enhancer/promoter
   6268..6448    +  LTR            5' LTR (truncated): truncated 5' long terminal repeat (LTR) from HIV-1
   6495..6620    +  misc_feature   HIV-1 Ψ: packaging signal of human immunodeficiency virus type 1
   6604..6967    +  CDS            HIV-1 gag (fragment): gag protein from human immunodeficiency virus 1; gag
   7113..7346    +  misc_feature   RRE: The Rev response element (RRE) of HIV-1 allows for Rev-dependent mRNA export from the nucleus to the cytoplasm.
   7723..7749    +  CDS            Rev (fragment): human immunodeficiency virus 1 (HIV-1) Rev protein; rev; enhances nuclear export of unspliced and incompletely spliced viral mRNAs
   7753..7993    +  promoter       U6 promoter: RNA polymerase III promoter for human U6 snRNA
   8023..8098    +  misc_RNA       gRNA scaffold: guide RNA scaffold for the Streptococcus pyogenes CRISPR/Cas9 system
   8154..8271    +  misc_feature   cPPT/CTS: central polypurine tract and central termination sequence of HIV-1
>Addgene plasmid #77446 | ITK gRNA (BRDN0001149309) | addgene full sequence | sequence record 187776 | Addgene Assembled Sequence
CCCGGGTGCAAAGATGGATAAAGTTTTAAACAGAGAGGAATCTTTGCAGCTAATGGACCTTCTAGGTCTT
GAAAGGAGTGGGAATTGGCTCCGGTGCCCGTCAGTGGGCAGAGCGCACATCGCCCACAGTCCCCGAGAAG
TTGGGGGGAGGGGTCGGCAATTGATCCGGTGCCTAGAGAAGGTGGCGCGGGGTAAACTGGGAAAGTGATG
TCGTGTACTGGCTCCGCCTTTTTCCCGAGGGTGGGGGAGAACCGTATATAAGTGCAGTAGTCGCCGTGAA
CGTTCTTTTTCGCAACGGGTTTGCCGCCAGAACACAGGTAAGTGCCGTGTGTGGTTCCCGCGGGCCTGGC
CTCTTTACGGGTTATGGCCCTTGCGTGCCTTGAATTACTTCCACCTGGCTGCAGTACGTGATTCTTGATC
CCGAGCTTCGGGTTGGAAGTGGGTGGGAGAGTTCGAGGCCTTGCGCTTAAGGAGCCCCTTCGCCTCGTGC
TTGAGTTGAGGCCTGGCCTGGGCGCTGGGGCCGCCGCGTGCGAATCTGGTGGCACCTTCGCGCCTGTCTC
GCTGCTTTCGATAAGTCTCTAGCCATTTAAAATTTTTGATGACCTGCTGCGACGCTTTTTTTCTGGCAAG
ATAGTCTTGTAAATGCGGGCCAAGATCTGCACACTGGTATTTCGGTTTTTGGGGCCGCGGGCGGCGACGG
GGCCCGTGCGTCCCAGCGCACATGTTCGGCGAGGCGGGGCCTGCGAGCGCGGCCACCGAGAATCGGACGG
GGGTAGTCTCAAGCTGGCCGGCCTGCTCTGGTGCCTGGCCTCGCGCCGCCGTGTATCGCCCCGCCCTGGG
CGGCAAGGCTGGCCCGGTCGGCACCAGTTGCGTGAGCGGAAAGATGGCCGCTTCCCGGCCCTGCTGCAGG
GAGCTCAAAATGGAGGACGCGGCGCTCGGGAGAGCGGGCGGGTGAGTCACCCACACAAAGGAAAAGGGCC
TTTCCGTCCTCAGCCGTCGCTTCATGTGACTCCACGGAGTACCGGGCGCCGTCCAGGCACCTCGATTAGT
TCTCGAGCTTTTGGAGTACGTCGTCTTTAGGTTGGGGGGAGGGGTTTTATGCGATGGAGTTTCCCCACAC
TGAGTGGGTGGAGACTGAAGTTAGGCCAGCTTGGCACTTGATGTAATTCTCCTTGGAATTTGCCCTTTTT
GAGTTTGGATCTTGGTTCATTCTCAAGCCTCAGACAGTGGTTCAAAGTTTTTTTCTTCCATTTCAGGTGT
CGTGACGTACGGCCACCATGACCGAGTACAAGCCCACGGTGCGCCTCGCCACCCGCGACGACGTCCCCAG
GGCCGTACGCACCCTCGCCGCCGCGTTCGCCGACTACCCCGCCACGCGCCACACCGTCGATCCGGACCGC
CACATCGAGCGGGTCACCGAGCTGCAAGAACTCTTCCTCACGCGCGTCGGGCTCGACATCGGCAAGGTGT
GGGTCGCGGACGACGGCGCCGCCGTGGCGGTCTGGACCACGCCGGAGAGCGTCGAAGCGGGGGCGGTGTT
CGCCGAGATCGGCCCGCGCATGGCCGAGTTGAGCGGTTCCCGGCTGGCCGCGCAGCAACAGATGGAAGGC
CTCCTGGCGCCGCACCGGCCCAAGGAGCCCGCGTGGTTCCTGGCCACCGTCGGAGTCTCGCCCGACCACC
AGGGCAAGGGTCTGGGCAGCGCCGTCGTGCTCCCCGGAGTGGAGGCGGCCGAGCGCGCCGGGGTGCCCGC
CTTCCTGGAGACCTCCGCGCCCCGCAACCTCCCCTTCTACGAGCGGCTCGGCTTCACCGTCACCGCCGAC
GTCGAGGTGCCCGAAGGACCGCGCACCTGGTGCATGACCCGCAAGCCCGGTGCCTGAACGCGTTAAGTCG
ACAATCAACCTCTGGATTACAAAATTTGTGAAAGATTGACTGGTATTCTTAACTATGTTGCTCCTTTTAC
GCTATGTGGATACGCTGCTTTAATGCCTTTGTATCATGCTATTGCTTCCCGTATGGCTTTCATTTTCTCC
TCCTTGTATAAATCCTGGTTGCTGTCTCTTTATGAGGAGTTGTGGCCCGTTGTCAGGCAACGTGGCGTGG
TGTGCACTGTGTTTGCTGACGCAACCCCCACTGGTTGGGGCATTGCCACCACCTGTCAGCTCCTTTCCGG
GACTTTCGCTTTCCCCCTCCCTATTGCCACGGCGGAACTCATCGCCGCCTGCCTTGCCCGCTGCTGGACA
GGGGCTCGGCTGTTGGGCACTGACAATTCCGTGGTGTTGTCGGGGAAATCATCGTCCTTTCCTTGGCTGC
TCGCCTGTGTTGCCACCTGGATTCTGCGCGGGACGTCCTTCTGCTACGTCCCTTCGGCCCTCAATCCAGC
GGACCTTCCTTCCCGCGGCCTGCTGCCGGCTCTGCGGCCTCTTCCGCGTCTTCGCCTTCGCCCTCAGACG
AGTCGGATCTCCCTTTGGGCCGCCTCCCCGCGTCGACTTTAAGACCAATGACTTACAAGGCAGCTGTAGA
TCTTAGCCACTTTTTAAAAGAAAAGGGGGGACTGGAAGGGCTAATTCACTCCCAACGAAGACAAGATCTG
CTTTTTGCTTGTACTGGGTCTCTCTGGTTAGACCAGATCTGAGCCTGGGAGCTCTCTGGCTAACTAGGGA
ACCCACTGCTTAAGCCTCAATAAAGCTTGCCTTGAGTGCTTCAAGTAGTGTGTGCCCGTCTGTTGTGTGA
CTCTGGTAACTAGAGATCCCTCAGACCCTTTTAGTCAGTGTGGAAAATCTCTAGCAGTACGTATAGTAGT
TCATGTCATCTTATTATTCAGTATTTATAACTTGCAAAGAAATGAATATCAGAGAGTGAGAGGAACTTGT
TTATTGCAGCTTATAATGGTTACAAATAAAGCAATAGCATCACAAATTTCACAAATAAAGCATTTTTTTC
ACTGCATTCTAGTTGTGGTTTGTCCAAACTCATCAATGTATCTTATCATGTCTGGCTCTAGCTATCCCGC
CCCTAACTCCGCCCATCCCGCCCCTAACTCCGCCCAGTTCCGCCCATTCTCCGCCCCATGGCTGACTAAT
TTTTTTTATTTATGCAGAGGCCGAGGCCGCCTCGGCCTCTGAGCTATTCCAGAAGTAGTGAGGAGGCTTT
TTTGGAGGCCTAGGGACGTACCCAATTCGCCCTATAGTGAGTCGTATTACGCGCGCTCACTGGCCGTCGT
TTTACAACGTCGTGACTGGGAAAACCCTGGCGTTACCCAACTTAATCGCCTTGCAGCACATCCCCCTTTC
GCCAGCTGGCGTAATAGCGAAGAGGCCCGCACCGATCGCCCTTCCCAACAGTTGCGCAGCCTGAATGGCG
AATGGG
[124 nt withheld, positions 3367-3490]
C
[91 nt withheld, positions 3492-3582]
A
[49 nt withheld, positions 3584-3632]
CCTTTGACGTTGGAGTCCACGTTCTTT
[37 nt withheld, positions 3660-3696]
ACCCTATCTCGGTCTATTCTTTTGATTTATAAGGGATTTTGCCGATTTCGGCCTATTGGTTAAAAAATGA
GCTGATTTAACAAAAATTTAACGCGAATTTTAACAAAATATTAACGCTTACAATTTAGGTGGCACTTTTC
GGGGAAATGTGCGCGGAACCCCTATTTGTTTATTTTTCTAAATACATTCAAATATGTATCCGCTCATGAG
ACAATAACCCTGATAAATGCTTCAATAATATTGAAAAAGGAAGAGTATGAGTATTCAACATTTCCGTGTC
GCCCTTATTCCCTTTTTTGCGGCATTTTGCCTTCCTGTTTTTGCTCACCCAGAAACGCTGGTGAAAGTAA
AAGATGCTGAAGATCAGTTGGGTGCACGAGTGGGTTACATCGAACTGGATCTCAACAGCGGTAAGATCCT
TGAGAGTTTTCGCCCCGAAGAACGTTTTCCAATGATGAGCACTTTTAAAGTTCTGCTATGTGGCGCGGTA
TTATCCCGTATTGACGCCGGGCAAGAGCAACTCGGTCGCCGCATACACTATTCTCAGAATGACTTGGTTG
AGTACTCACCAGTCACAGAAAAGCATCTTACGGATGGCATGACAGTAAGAGAATTATGCAGTGCTGCCAT
AACCATGAGTGATAACACTGCGGCCAACTTACTTCTGACAACGATCGGAGGACCGAAGGAGCTAACCGCT
TTTTTGCACAACATGGGGGATCATGTAACTCGCCTTGATCGTTGGGAACCGGAGCTGAATGAAGCCATAC
CAAACGACGAGCGTGACACCACGATGCCTGTAGCAATGGCAACAACGTTGCGCAAACTATTAACTGGCGA
ACTACTTACTCTAGCTTCCCGGCAACAATTAATAGACTGGATGGAGGCGGATAAAGTTGCAGGACCACTT
CTGCGCTCGGCCCTTCCGGCTGGCTGGTTTATTGCTGATAAATCTGGAGCCGGTGAGCGTGGGTCTCGCG
GTATCATTGCAGCACTGGGGCCAGATGGTAAGCCCTCCCGTATCGTAGTTATCTACACGACGGGGAGTCA
GGCAACTATGGATGAACGAAATAGACAGATCGCTGAGATAGGTGCCTCACTGATTAAGCATTGGTAACTG
TCAGACCAAGTTTACTCATATATACTTTAGATTGATTTAAAACTTCATTTTTAATTTAAAAGGATCTAGG
TGAAGATCCTTTTTGATAATCTCATGACCAAAATCCCTTAACGTGAGTTTTCGTTCCACTGAGCGTCAGA
CCCCGTAGAAAAGATCAAAGGATCTTCTTGAGATCCTTTTTTTCTGCGCGTAATCTGCTGCTTGCAAACA
AAAAAACCACCGCTACCAGCGGTGGTTTGTTTGCCGGATCAAGAGCTACCAACTCTTTTTCCGAAGGTAA
CTGGCTTCAGCAGAGCGCAGATACCAAATACTGTTCTTCTAGTGTAGCCGTAGTTAGGCCACCACTTCAA
GAACTCTGTAGCACCGCCTACATACCTCGCTCTGCTAATCCTGTTACCAGTGGCTGCTGCCAGTGGCGAT
AAGTCGTGTCTTACCGGGTTGGACTCAAGACGATAGTTACCGGATAAGGCGCAGCGGTCGGGCTGAACGG
GGGGTTCGTGCACACAGCCCAGCTTGGAGCGAACGACCTACACCGAACTGAGATACCTACAGCGTGAGCT
ATGAGAAAGCGCCACGCTTCCCGAAGGGAGAAAGGCGGACAGGTATCCGGTAAGCGGCAGGGTCGGAACA
GGAGAGCGCACGAGGGAGCTTCCAGGGGGAAACGCCTGGTATCTTTATAGTCCTGTCGGGTTTCGCCACC
TCTGACTTGAGCGTCGATTTTTGTGATGCTCGTCAGGGGGGCGGAGCCTATGGAAAAACGCCAGCAACGC
GGCCTTTTTACGGTTCCTGGCCTTTTGCTGGCCTTTTGCTCACATGTTCTTTCCTGCGTTATCCCCTGAT
TCTGTGGATAACCGTATTACCGCCTTTGAGTGAGCTGATACCGCTCGCCGCAGCCGAACGACCGAGCGCA
GCGAGTCAGTGAGCGAGGAAGCGGAAGAGCGCCCAATACGCAAACCGCCTCTCCCCGCGCGTTGGCCGAT
TCATTAATGCAGCTGGCACGACAGGTTTCCCGACTGGAAAGCGGGCAGTGAGCGCAACGCAATTAATGTG
AGTTAGCTCACTCATTAGGCACCCCAGGCTTTACACTTTATGCTTCCGGCTCGTATGTTGTGTGGAATTG
TGAGCGGATAACAATTTCACACAGGAAACAGCTATGACCATGATTACGCCAAGCGCGCAATTAACCCTCA
CTAAAGGGAACAAAAGCTGGAGCTGCAAGCTTAATGTAGTCTTATGCAATACTCTTGTAGTCTTGCAACA
TGGTAACGATGAGTTAGCAACATGCCTTACAAGGAGAGAAAAAGCACCGTGCATGCCGATTGGTGGAAGT
AAGGTGGTACGATCGTGCCTTATTAGGAAGGCAACAGACGGGTCTGACATGGATTGGACGAACCACTGAA
TTGCCGCATTGCAGAGATATTGTATTTAAGTGCCTAGCTCGATACATAAACGGGTCTCTCTGGTTAGACC
AGATCTGAGCCTGGGAGCTCTCTGGCTAACTAGGGAACCCACTGCTTAAGCCTCAATAAAGCTTGCCTTG
AGTGCTTCAAGTAGTGTGTGCCCGTCTGTTGTGTGACTCTGGTAACTAGAGATCCCTCAGACCCTTTTAG
TCAGTGTGGAAAATCTCTAGCAGTGGCGCCCGAACAGGGACTTGAAAGCGAAAGGGAAACCAGAGGAGCT
CTCTCGACGCAGGACTCGGCTTGCTGAAGCGCGCACGGCAAGAGGCGAGGGGCGGCGACTGGTGAGTACG
CCAAAAATTTTGACTAGCGGAGGCTAGAAGGAGAGAGATGGGTGCGAGAGCGTCAGTATTAAGCGGGGGA
GAATTAGATCGCGATGGGAAAAAATTCGGTTAAGGCCAGGGGGAAAGAAAAAATATAAATTAAAACATAT
AGTATGGGCAAGCAGGGAGCTAGAACGATTCGCAGTTAATCCTGGCCTGTTAGAAACATCAGAAGGCTGT
AGACAAATACTGGGACAGCTACAACCATCCCTTCAGACAGGATCAGAAGAACTTAGATCATTATATAATA
CAGTAGCAACCCTCTATTGTGTGCATCAAAGGATAGAGATAAAAGACACCAAGGAAGCTTTAGACAAGAT
AGAGGAAGAGCAAAACAAAAGTAAGACCACCGCACAGCAAGCGGCCGCTGATCTTCAGACCTGGAGGAGG
AGATATGAGGGACAATTGGAGAAGTGAATTATATAAATATAAAGTAGTAAAAATTGAACCATTAGGAGTA
GCACCCACCAAGGCAAAGAGAAGAGTGGTGCAGAGAGAAAAAAGAGCAGTGGGAATAGGAGCTTTGTTCC
TTGGGTTCTTGGGAGCAGCAGGAAGCACTATGGGCGCAGCGTCAATGACGCTGACGGTACAGGCCAGACA
ATTATTGTCTGGTATAGTGCAGCAGCAGAACAATTTGCTGAGGGCTATTGAGGCGCAACAGCATCTGTTG
CAACTCACAGTCTGGGGCATCAAGCAGCTCCAGGCAAGAATCCTGGCTGTGGAAAGATACCTAAAGGATC
AACAGCTCCTGGGGATTTGGGGTTGCTCTGGAAAACTCATTTGCACCACTGCTGTGCCTTGGAATGCTAG
TTGGAGTAATAAATCTCTGGAACAGATTTGGAATCACACGACCTGGATGGAGTGGGACAGAGAAATTAAC
AATTACACAAGCTTAATACACTCCTTAATTGAAGAATCGCAAAACCAGCAAGAAAAGAATGAACAAGAAT
TATTGGAATTAGATAAATGGGCAAGTTTGTGGAATTGGTTTAACATAACAAATTGGCTGTGGTATATAAA
ATTATTCATAATGATAGTAGGAGGCTTGGTAGGTTTAAGAATAGTTTTTGCTGTACTTTCTATAGTGAAT
AGAGTTAGGCAGGGATATTCACCATTATCGTTTCAGACCCACCTCCCAACCCCGAGGGGACCCAGAGAGG
GCCTATTTCCCATGATTCCTTCATATTTGCATATACGATACAAGGCTGTTAGAGAGATAATTAGAATTAA
TTTGACTGTAAACACAAAGATATTAGTACAAAATACGTGACGTAGAAAGTAATAATTTCTTGGGTAGTTT
GCAGTTTTAAAATTATGTTTTAAAATGGACTATCATATGCTTACCGTAACTTGAAAGTATTTCGATTTCT
TGGCTTTATATATCTTGTGGAAAGGACGAAACACCGATACTTTGAAGATCGTCATGGTTTTAGAGCTAGA
AATAGCAAGTTAAAATAAGGCTAGTCCGTTATCAACTTGAAAAAGTGGCACCGAGTCGGTGCTTTTTTAA
GCTTGGCGTAACTAGATCTTGAGACAAATGGCAGTATTCATCCACAATTTTAAAAGAAAAGGGGGGATTG
GGGGGTACAGTGCAGGGGAAAGAATAGTAGACATAATAGCAACAGACATACAAACTAAAGAATTACAAAA
ACAAATTACAAAAATTCAAAATTTTCGGGTTTATTACAGGGACAGCAGAGATCCACTTTGGCGCCGGCTC
GAGGGGG
