>Addgene plasmid #77446 | ITK gRNA (BRDN0001149309) | depositor partial sequence | sequence record 144906 | Target Sequence
ATACTTTGAAGATCGTCATG
