>Addgene plasmid #77446 | ITK gRNA (BRDN0001149309) | addgene partial sequence | sequence record 187775 | hU6-F
GAAAGTAATAATTTCTTGGGTAGTTTGCAGTTTTAAAATTATGTTTTAAAATGGACTATCATATGCTTAC
CGTAACTTGAAAGTATTTCGATTTCTTGGCTTTATATATCTTGTGGAAAGGACGAAACACCGATACTTTG
AAGATCGTCATGGTTTTAGAGCTAGAAATAGCAAGTTAAAATAAGGCTAGTCCGTTATCAACTTGAAAAA
GTGGCACCGAGTCGGTGCTTTTTTAAGCTTGGCGTAACTAGATCTTGAGACAAATGGCAGTATTCATCCA
CAATTTTAAAAGAAAAGGGGGGATTGGGGGGTACAGTGCAGGGGAAAGAATAGTAGACATAATAGCAACA
GACATACAAACTAAAGAATTACAAAAACAAATTACAAAAATTCAAAATTTTCGGGTTTATTACAGGGACA
GCAGAGATCCACTTTGGCGCCGGCTCGAGGGGGCCCGGGTGCAAAGATGGATAAAGTTTTAAACAGAGAG
GAATCTTTGCAGCTAATGGACCTTCTAGGTCTTGAAAGGAGTGGGAATTGGCTCCGGTGCCCGTCAGTGG
GCAGAGCGCA
